>Addgene plasmid #128111 | pCMV-GABARα6N-HA | depositor full sequence | sequence record 245537 | GABARA6 extracellular domain
GAGTTCGAGCTTGCATGCCTGCAGGTCGTTACATAACTTACGGTAAATGGCCCGCCTGGCTGACCGCCCA
ACGACCCCCGCCCATTGACGTCAATAATGACGTATGTTCCCATAGTAACGCCAATAGGGACTTTCCATTG
ACGTCAATGGGTGGAGTATTTACGGTAAACTGCCCACTTGGCAGTACATCAAGTGTATCATATGCCAAGT
ACGCCCCCTATTGACGTCAATGACGGTAAATGGCCCGCCTGGCATTATGCCCAGTACATGACCTTATGGG
ACTTTCCTACTTGGCAGTACATCTACGTATTAGTCATCGCTATTACCATGGTGATGCGGTTTTGGCAGTA
CATCAATGGGCGTGGATAGCGGTTTGACTCACGGGGATTTCCAAGTCTCCACCCCATTGACGTCAATGGG
AGTTTGTTTTGGCACCAAAATCAACGGGACTTTCCAAAATGTCGTAACAACTCCGCCCCATTGACGCAAA
TGGGCGGTAGGCGTGTACGGTGGGAGGTCTATATAAGCAGAGCTCGTTTAGTGAACCGTCAGATCGCCTG
GAGACGCCATCCACGCTGTTTTGACCTCCATAGAAGACACCGGGACCGATCCAGCCTCCGGACTCTAGAG
GATCCGGTACTAGAGGAACTGAAAAACCAGAAAGTTAACTGGTAAGTTTAGTCTTTTTGTCTTTTATTTC
AGGTCCCGGATCCGGTGGTGGTGCAAATCAAAGAACTGCTCCTCAGTGGATGTTGCCTTTACTTCTAGGC
CTGTACGGAAGTGTTACTTCTGCTCTAAAAGCTGCGGAATTGTACCCGCGGGCCCAGGCCCGAATTCCAA
CTTGAAGATGAAGGCAACTTCTACTCTGAAAATGTCAGTCGGATTCTTGACAACTTGCTGGAAGGCTATG
ACAACCGTCTACGGCCAGGATTTGGGGGTGCTGTAACAGAAGTCAAAACAGACATCTATGTGACCAGCTT
TGGACCTGTGTCAGATGTGGAGATGGAGTATACAATGGATGTTTTCTTCCGCCAGACTTGGACTGATGAG
AGACTGAAATTTAAAGGCCCTGCTGAGATTCTGAGCTTAAATAACTTGATGGTCAGTAAGATCTGGACTC
CTGACACTTTTTTCCGGAATGGGAAAAAGTCAATTGCTCACAACATGACCACCCCCAACAAGCTCTTCCG
ATTAATGCAGAATGGAACAATCCTCTATACCATGAGGCTCACCATCAACGCTGATTGCCCCATGAGATTG
GTTAACTTCCCTATGGATGGACACGCTTGTCCACTCAAGTTTGGGAGCTATGCTTATCCTAAAACTGAAA
TCATATATACATGGAAAAAAGGACCACTTTACTCAGTAGAAGTCCCAGAAGAATCTTCTAGCCTCCTCCA
GTATGATTTGATTGGGCAAACAGTTTCTAGTGAGACAATTAAATCTAACACTGGTGAATATGTAATCATG
ACAGTCTATTTCCACTTACAAAGGAAGATGTCTCGAGGTACCGGCTACCCATACGATGTTCCAGATTACG
CTTAAGCGGCCGCGGGGATCCAGACATGATAAGATACATTGATGAGTTTGGACAAACCACAACTAGAATG
CAGTGAAAAAAATGCTTTATTTGTGAAATTTGTGATGCTATTGCTTTATTTGTAACCATTATAAGCTGCA
ATAAACAAGTTAACAACAACAATTGCATTCATTTTATGTTTCAGGTTCAGGGGGAGGTGTGGGAGGTTTT
TTCGGATCCTCTAGAGTCGATCTGCAGGCATGCTAGCTTGGCGTAATCATGGTCATAGCTGTTTCCTGTG
TGAAATTGTTATCCGCTCACAATTCCACACAACATACGAGCCGGAAGCATAAAGTGTAAAGCCTGGGGTG
CCTAATGAGTGAGCTAACTCACATTAATTGCGTTGCGCTCACTGCCCGCTTTCCAGTCGGGAAACCTGTC
GTGCCAGCTGCATTAATGAATCGGCCAACGCGCGGGGAGAGGCGGTTTGCGTATTGGGCGCTCTTCCGCT
TCCTCGCTCACTGACTCGCTGCGCTCGGTCGTTCGGCTGCGGCGAGCGGTATCAGCTCACTCAAAGGCGG
TAATACGGTTATCCACAGAATCAGGGGATAACGCAGGAAAGAACATGTGAGCAAAAGGCCAGCAAAAGGC
CAGGAACCGTAAAAAGGCCGCGTTGCTGGCGTTTTTCCATAGGCTCCGCCCCCCTGACGAGCATCACAAA
AATCGACGCTCAAGTCAGAGGTGGCGAAACCCGACAGGACTATAAAGATACCAGGCGTTTCCCCCTGGAA
GCTCCCTCGTGCGCTCTCCTGTTCCGACCCTGCCGCTTACCGGATACCTGTCCGCCTTTCTCCCTTCGGG
AAGCGTGGCGCTTTCTCATAGCTCACGCTGTAGGTATCTCAGTTCGGTGTAGGTCGTTCGCTCCAAGCTG
GGCTGTGTGCACGAACCCCCCGTTCAGCCCGACCGCTGCGCCTTATCCGGTAACTATCGTCTTGAGTCCA
ACCCGGTAAGACACGACTTATCGCCACTGGCAGCAGCCACTGGTAACAGGATTAGCAGAGCGAGGTATGT
AGGCGGTGCTACAGAGTTCTTGAAGTGGTGGCCTAACTACGGCTACACTAGAAGGACAGTATTTGGTATC
TGCGCTCTGCTGAAGCCAGTTACCTTCGGAAAAAGAGTTGGTAGCTCTTGATCCGGCAAACAAACCACCG
CTGGTAGCGGTGGTTTTTTTGTTTGCAAGCAGCAGATTACGCGCAGAAAAAAAGGATCTCAAGAAGATCC
TTTGATCTTTTCTACGGGGTCTGACGCTCAGTGGAACGAAAACTCACGTTAAGGGATTTTGGTCATGAGA
TTATCAAAAAGGATCTTCACCTAGATCCTTTTAAATTAAAAATGAAGTTTTAAATCAATCTAAAGTATAT
ATGAGTAAACTTGGTCTGACAGTTACCAATGCTTAATCAGTGAGGCACCTATCTCAGCGATCTGTCTATT
TCGTTCATCCATAGTTGCCTGACTCCCCGTCGTGTAGATAACTACGATACGGGAGGGCTTACCATCTGGC
CCCAGTGCTGCAATGATACCGCGAGACCCACGCTCACCGGCTCCAGATTTATCAGCAATAAACCAGCCAG
CCGGAAGGGCCGAGCGCAGAAGTGGTCCTGCAACTTTATCCGCCTCCATCCAGTCTATTAATTGTTGCCG
GGAAGCTAGAGTAAGTAGTTCGCCAGTTAATAGTTTGCGCAACGTTGTTGCCATTGCTACAGGCATCGTG
GTGTCACGCTCGTCGTTTGGTATGGCTTCATTCAGCTCCGGTTCCCAACGATCAAGGCGAGTTACATGAT
CCCCCATGTTGTGCAAAAAAGCGGTTAGCTCCTTCGGTCCTCCGATCGTTGTCAGAAGTAAGTTGGCCGC
AGTGTTATCACTCATGGTTATGGCAGCACTGCATAATTCTCTTACTGTCATGCCATCCGTAAGATGCTTT
TCTGTGACTGGTGAGTACTCAACCAAGTCATTCTGAGAATAGTGTATGCGGCGACCGAGTTGCTCTTGCC
CGGCGTCAATACGGGATAATACCGCGCCACATAGCAGAACTTTAAAAGTGCTCATCATTGGAAAACGTTC
TTCGGGGCGAAAACTCTCAAGGATCTTACCGCTGTTGAGATCCAGTTCGATGTAACCCACTCGTGCACCC
AACTGATCTTCAGCATCTTTTACTTTCACCAGCGTTTCTGGGTGAGCAAAAACAGGAAGGCAAAATGCCG
CAAAAAAGGGAATAAGGGCGACACGGAAATGTTGAATACTCATACTCTTCCTTTTTCAATATTATTGAAG
CATTTATCAGGGTTATTGTCTCATGAGCGGATACATATTTGAATGTATTTAGAAAAATAAACAAATAGGG
GTTCCGCGCACATTTCCCCGAAAAGTGCCACCTGACGTCTAAGAAACCATTATTATCATGACATTAACCT
ATAAAAATAGGCGTATCACGAGGCCCTTTCGTCTCGCGCGTTTCGGTGATGACGGTGAAAACCTCTGACA
CATGCAGCTCCCGGAGACGGTCACAGCTTGTCTGTAAGCGGATGCCGGGAGCAGACAAGCCCGTCAGGGC
GCGTCAGCGGGTGTTGGCGGGTGTCGGGGCTGGCTTAACTATGCGGCATCAGAGCAGATTGTACTGAGAG
TGCACCATATGCGGTGTGAAATACCGCACAGATGCGTAAGGAGAAAATACCGCATCAGGCGCCATTCGCC
ATTCAGGCTGCGCAACTGTTGGGAAGGGCGATCGGTGCGGGCCTCTTCGCTATTACGCCAGCTGGCGAAA
GGGGGATGTGCTGCAAGGCGATTAAGTTGGGTAACGCCAGGGTTTTCCCAGTCACGACGTTGTAAAACGA
CGGCCAGT
Features (pLannotate 1.2.2; 17 found; start..end, strand, type, name):
      8..28      -  misc_feature   MCS (fragment): pUC18/19 multiple cloning site
     27..330     +  enhancer       CMV enhancer: human cytomegalovirus immediate early enhancer
    331..534     +  promoter       CMV promoter: human cytomegalovirus (CMV) immediate early promoter
    672..768     +  intron         SV40 intron: modified SV40 intron with splice donor and acceptor sites
    838..1500    +  CDS            Gabra6 (fragment): GBRA6_MOUSE - Also known as Gabra-6. Experimental evidence at protein level: Swiss-Prot protein existence level 1. GABA, the major inhibitory neurotransmitter in the vertebrate brain, mediates neuronal inhibition by binding to the GABA/benzodiazepine receptor and opening an integral chloride channel. From Mus musculus (Mouse).
   1516..1544    +  CDS            3xHA (fragment): three tandem HA epitope tags
   1557..1691    -  polyA_signal   SV40 poly(A) signal: SV40 polyadenylation signal
   1826..1842    -  protein_bind   lac operator: The lac repressor binds to the lac operator to inhibit transcription in E. coli. This inhibition can be relieved by adding lactose or isopropyl-β-D-thiogalactopyranoside (IPTG). lac repressor encoded by lacI
   1850..1880    -  promoter       lac promoter: promoter for the E. coli lac operon
   1895..1916    -  protein_bind   CAP binding site: CAP binding activates transcription in the presence of cAMP. E. coli catabolite activator protein
   1929..2021    -  CDS            lacI (fragment): lac repressor; lacI; The lac repressor binds to the lac operator to inhibit transcription in E. coli. This inhibition can be relieved by adding lactose or isopropyl-β-D-thiogalactopyranoside (IPTG).
   2204..2792    -  rep_origin     ori: high-copy-number ColE1/pMB1/pBR322/pUC origin of replication
   2963..3823    -  CDS            AmpR: β-lactamase; bla; confers resistance to ampicillin, carbenicillin, and related antibiotics
   3824..3928    -  promoter       AmpR promoter: bla
   4023..4058    +  CDS            rop (fragment): Rop protein, which maintains plasmids at low copy number; rop
   4160..4259    +  misc_feature   bom (fragment): basis of mobility region from pBR322
   4265..2       -  CDS            lacZα (fragment) (across the origin): LacZα fragment of β-galactosidase; lacZ fragment
