>Addgene plasmid #128111 | pCMV-GABARα6N-HA | addgene full sequence | sequence record 248772 | Addgene NGS Result
TCGTTACATAACTTACGGTAAATGGCCCGCCTGGCTGACCGCCCAACGACCCCCGCCCATTGACGTCAAT
AATGACGTATGTTCCCATAGTAACGCCAATAGGGACTTTCCATTGACGTCAATGGGTGGAGTATTTACGG
TAAACTGCCCACTTGGCAGTACATCAAGTGTATCATATGCCAAGTACGCCCCCTATTGACGTCAATGACG
GTAAATGGCCCGCCTGGCATTATGCCCAGTACATGACCTTATGGGACTTTCCTACTTGGCAGTACATCTA
CGTATTAGTCATCGCTATTACCATGGTGATGCGGTTTTGGCAGTACATCAATGGGCGTGGATAGCGGTTT
GACTCACGGGGATTTCCAAGTCTCCACCCCATTGACGTCAATGGGAGTTTGTTTTGGCACCAAAATCAAC
GGGACTTTCCAAAATGTCGTAACAACTCCGCCCCATTGACGCAAATGGGCGGTAGGCGTGTACGGTGGGA
GGTCTATATAAGCAGAGCTCGTTTAGTGAACCGTCAGATCGCCTGGAGACGCCATCCACGCTGTTTTGAC
CTCCATAGAAGACACCGGGACCGATCCAGCCTCCGGACTCTAGAGGATCCGGTACTAGAGGAACTGAAAA
ACCAGAAAGTTAACTGGTAAGTTTAGTCTTTTTGTCTTTTATTTCAGGTCCCGGATCCGGTGGTGGTGCA
AATCAAAGAACTGCTCCTCAGTGGATGTTGCCTTTACTTCTAGGCCTGTACGGAAGTGTTACTTCTGCTC
TAAAAGCTGCGGAATTGTACCCGCGGGCCCAGGCCCGAATTCCAACTTGAAGATGAAGGCAACTTCTACT
CTGAAAATGTCAGTCGGATTCTTGACAACTTGCTGGAAGGCTATGACAACCGTCTACGGCCAGGATTTGG
GGGTGCTGTAACAGAAGTCAAAACAGACATCTATGTGACCAGCTTTGGACCTGTGTCAGATGTGGAGATG
GAGTATACAATGGATGTTTTCTTCCGCCAGACTTGGACTGATGAGAGACTGAAATTTAAAGGCCCTGCTG
AGATTCTGAGCTTAAATAACTTGATGGTCAGTAAGATCTGGACTCCTGACACTTTTTTCCGGAATGGGAA
AAAGTCAATTGCTCACAACATGACTACCCCCAACAAGCTCTTCCGATTAATGCAGAATGGAACAATCCTC
TATACCATGAGGCTCACCATCAACGCTGATTGCCCCATGAGATTGGTTAACTTCCCTATGGATGGACACG
CTTGTCCACTCAAGTTTGGGAGCTATGCTTATCCTAAAACTGAAATCATATATACATGGAAAAAAGGACC
ACTTTACTCAGTAGAAGTCCCAGAAGAATCTTCTAGCCTCCTCCAGTATGATTTGATTGGGCAAACAGTT
TCTAGTGAGACAATTAAATCTAACACTGGTGAATATGTAATCATGACAGTCTATTTCCACTTACAAAGGA
AGATGTCTCGAGGTACCGGCTACCCATACGATGTTCCAGATTACGCTTAAGCGGCCGCGGGGATCCAGAC
ATGATAAGATACATTGATGAGTTTGGACAAACCACAACTAGAATGCAGTGAAAAAAATGCTTTATTTGTG
AAATTTGTGATGCTATTGCTTTATTTGTAACCATTATAAGCTGCAATAAACAAGTTAACAACAACAATTG
CATTCATTTTATGTTTCAGGTTCAGGGGGAGGTGTGGGAGGTTTTTTCGGATCCTCTAGAGTCGATCTGC
AGGCATGCTAGCTTGGCGTAATCATGGTCATAGCTGTTTCCTGTGTGAAATTGTTATCCGCTCACAATTC
CACACAACATACGAGCCGGAAGCATAAAGTGTAAAGCCTGGGGTGCCTAATGAGTGAGCTAACTCACATT
AATTGCGTTGCGCTCACTGCCCGCTTTCCAGTCGGGAAACCTGTCGTGCCAGCTGCATTAATGAATCGGC
CAACGCGCGGGGAGAGGCGGTTTGCGTATTGGGCGCTCTTCCGCTTCCTCGCTCACTGACTCGCTGCGCT
CGGTCGTTCGGCTGCGGCGAGCGGTATCAGCTCACTCAAAGGCGGTAATACGGTTATCCACAGAATCAGG
GGATAACGCAGGAAAGAACATGTGAGCAAAAGGCCAGCAAAAGGCCAGGAACCGTAAAAAGGCCGCGTTG
CTGGCGTTTTTCCATAGGCTCCGCCCCCCTGACGAGCATCACAAAAATCGACGCTCAAGTCAGAGGTGGC
GAAACCCGACAGGACTATAAAGATACCAGGCGTTTCCCCCTGGAAGCTCCCTCGTGCGCTCTCCTGTTCC
GACCCTGCCGCTTACCGGATACCTGTCCGCCTTTCTCCCTTCGGGAAGCGTGGCGCTTTCTCATAGCTCA
CGCTGTAGGTATCTCAGTTCGGTGTAGGTCGTTCGCTCCAAGCTGGGCTGTGTGCACGAACCCCCCGTTC
AGCCCGACCGCTGCGCCTTATCCGGTAACTATCGTCTTGAGTCCAACCCGGTAAGACACGACTTATCGCC
ACTGGCAGCAGCCACTGGTAACAGGATTAGCAGAGCGAGGTATGTAGGCGGTGCTACAGAGTTCTTGAAG
TGGTGGCCTAACTACGGCTACACTAGAAGAACAGTATTTGGTATCTGCGCTCTGCTGAAGCCAGTTACCT
TCGGAAAAAGAGTTGGTAGCTCTTGATCCGGCAAACAAACCACCGCTGGTAGCGGTGGTTTTTTTGTTTG
CAAGCAGCAGATTACGCGCAGAAAAAAAGGATCTCAAGAAGATCCTTTGATCTTTTCTACGGGGTCTGAC
GCTCAGTGGAACGAAAACTCACGTTAAGGGATTTTGGTCATGAGATTATCAAAAAGGATCTTCACCTAGA
TCCTTTTAAATTAAAAATGAAGTTTTAAATCAATCTAAAGTATATATGAGTAAACTTGGTCTGACAGTTA
CCAATGCTTAATCAGTGAGGCACCTATCTCAGCGATCTGTCTATTTCGTTCATCCATAGTTGCCTGACTC
CCCGTCGTGTAGATAACTACGATACGGGAGGGCTTACCATCTGGCCCCAGTGCTGCAATGATACCGCGAG
ACCCACGCTCACCGGCTCCAGATTTATCAGCAATAAACCAGCCAGCCGGAAGGGCCGAGCGCAGAAGTGG
TCCTGCAACTTTATCCGCCTCCATCCAGTCTATTAATTGTTGCCGGGAAGCTAGAGTAAGTAGTTCGCCA
GTTAATAGTTTGCGCAACGTTGTTGCCATTGCTACAGGCATCGTGGTGTCACGCTCGTCGTTTGGTATGG
CTTCATTCAGCTCCGGTTCCCAACGATCAAGGCGAGTTACATGATCCCCCATGTTGTGCAAAAAAGCGGT
TAGCTCCTTCGGTCCTCCGATCGTTGTCAGAAGTAAGTTGGCCGCAGTGTTATCACTCATGGTTATGGCA
GCACTGCATAATTCTCTTACTGTCATGCCATCCGTAAGATGCTTTTCTGTGACTGGTGAGTACTCAACCA
AGTCATTCTGAGAATAGTGTATGCGGCGACCGAGTTGCTCTTGCCCGGCGTCAATACGGGATAATACCGC
GCCACATAGCAGAACTTTAAAAGTGCTCATCATTGGAAAACGTTCTTCGGGGCGAAAACTCTCAAGGATC
TTACCGCTGTTGAGATCCAGTTCGATGTAACCCACTCGTGCACCCAACTGATCTTCAGCATCTTTTACTT
TCACCAGCGTTTCTGGGTGAGCAAAAACAGGAAGGCAAAATGCCGCAAAAAAGGGAATAAGGGCGACACG
GAAATGTTGAATACTCATACTCTTCCTTTTTCAATATTATTGAAGCATTTATCAGGGTTATTGTCTCATG
AGCGGATACATATTTGAATGTATTTAGAAAAATAAACAAATAGGGGTTCCGCGCACATTTCCCCGAAAAG
TGCCACCTGACGTCTAAGAAACCATTATTATCATGACATTAACCTATAAAAATAGGCGTATCACGAGGCC
CTTTCGTCTCGCGCGTTTCGGTGATGACGGTGAAAACCTCTGACACATGCAGCTCCCGGAGACGGTCACA
GCTTGTCTGTAAGCGGATGCCGGGAGCAGACAAGCCCGTCAGGGCGCGTCAGCGGGTGTTGGCGGGTGTC
GGGGCTGGCTTAACTATGCGGCATCAGAGCAGATTGTACTGAGAGTGCACCATATGCGGTGTGAAATACC
GCACAGATGCGTAAGGAGAAAATACCGCATCAGGCGCCATTCGCCATTCAGGCTGCGCAACTGTTGGGAA
GGGCGATCGGTGCGGGCCTCTTCGCTATTACGCCAGCTGGCGAAAGGGGGATGTGCTGCAAGGCGATTAA
GTTGGGTAACGCCAGGGTTTTCCCAGTCACGACGTTGTAAAACGACGGCCAGTGAGTTCGAGCTTGCATG
CCTGCAGG
Features (pLannotate 1.2.2; 17 found; start..end, strand, type, name):
      2..305     +  enhancer       CMV enhancer: human cytomegalovirus immediate early enhancer
    306..509     +  promoter       CMV promoter: human cytomegalovirus (CMV) immediate early promoter
    647..743     +  intron         SV40 intron: modified SV40 intron with splice donor and acceptor sites
    813..1475    +  CDS            Gabra6 (fragment): GBRA6_MOUSE - Also known as Gabra-6. Experimental evidence at protein level: Swiss-Prot protein existence level 1. GABA, the major inhibitory neurotransmitter in the vertebrate brain, mediates neuronal inhibition by binding to the GABA/benzodiazepine receptor and opening an integral chloride channel. From Mus musculus (Mouse).
   1491..1519    +  CDS            3xHA (fragment): three tandem HA epitope tags
   1532..1666    -  polyA_signal   SV40 poly(A) signal: SV40 polyadenylation signal
   1801..1817    -  protein_bind   lac operator: The lac repressor binds to the lac operator to inhibit transcription in E. coli. This inhibition can be relieved by adding lactose or isopropyl-β-D-thiogalactopyranoside (IPTG). lac repressor encoded by lacI
   1825..1855    -  promoter       lac promoter: promoter for the E. coli lac operon
   1870..1891    -  protein_bind   CAP binding site: CAP binding activates transcription in the presence of cAMP. E. coli catabolite activator protein
   1904..1996    -  CDS            lacI (fragment): lac repressor; lacI; The lac repressor binds to the lac operator to inhibit transcription in E. coli. This inhibition can be relieved by adding lactose or isopropyl-β-D-thiogalactopyranoside (IPTG).
   2179..2767    -  rep_origin     ori: high-copy-number ColE1/pMB1/pBR322/pUC origin of replication
   2938..3798    -  CDS            AmpR: β-lactamase; bla; confers resistance to ampicillin, carbenicillin, and related antibiotics
   3799..3903    -  promoter       AmpR promoter: bla
   3998..4033    +  CDS            rop (fragment): Rop protein, which maintains plasmids at low copy number; rop
   4135..4234    +  misc_feature   bom (fragment): basis of mobility region from pBR322
   4240..4395    -  CDS            lacZα (fragment): LacZα fragment of β-galactosidase; lacZ fragment
   4401..3       -  misc_feature   MCS (fragment) (across the origin): pUC18/19 multiple cloning site
