[The description below was written by a language model from this plasmid's Addgene catalogue record and pLannotate feature annotations shown in this document.]
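Description:
pCMV-GABARα6N-HA is a mammalian expression plasmid built on a commercial pCMV backbone for producing the N-terminal (extracellular) domain of the mouse GABA-A receptor α6 subunit, Gabra6, with a C-terminal HA epitope tag. It is propagated in E. coli as a high-copy plasmid through a ColE1/pUC-type origin and selected with ampicillin via the β-lactamase gene and its native promoter. No mammalian selection marker is annotated, so the construct appears suited to transient transfection. Short remnants of lacI, lacZα, rop, bom, the lac promoter/operator and a pUC multiple cloning site are also detected; these are backbone leftovers with no evident role in expression.

The expression cassette consists of the human cytomegalovirus immediate-early enhancer and promoter, followed by a modified SV40 intron with splice donor and acceptor sites, which generally improves mRNA processing and expression. Next comes the Gabra6 fragment of roughly 660–690 bp, inserted by ligation-independent cloning, then a short HA-coding stretch supplied by the backbone. The annotation tool matches this stretch to part of a 3xHA element, but its length is consistent with a single HA tag. An SV40 polyadenylation signal follows the cassette, although it is annotated on the opposite strand.

The two sequence records, one from the depositor and one from repository sequencing, carry the same features at a small offset and are both 4,418 nt. This is somewhat shorter than the 4,675 bp total listed in the catalogue fields. The HA tag allows detection or immunoprecipitation of the receptor domain. The associated publication concerns a neurexophilin ligand at cerebellar synapses, which suggests use in protein-interaction experiments, though the record itself states only expression of the tagged domain.
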