Addgene plasmid #128111: pCMV-GABARα6N-HA
Purpose: Express HA tagged GABARα6 N terminal domain
Depositing lab: Huda Zoghbi. Depositing organization: Baylor College of Medicine. Publication: Neurexophilin4 is a selectively expressed alpha-neurexin ligand that modulates specific cerebellar synapses and motor functions. Meng X, McGraw CM, Wang W, Jing J, Yeh SY, Wang L, Lopez J, Brown AM, Lin T, Chen W, Xue M, Sillitoe RV, Jiang X, Zoghbi HY. Elife. 2019 Sep 16;8. pii: 46773. doi: 10.7554/eLife.46773. PubMed 31524598.
Backbone
  Vector backbone: pCMV
  Backbone manufacturer: Clonetech
  Backbone size w/o insert (bp): 3718
  Total vector size (bp): 4675
  Vector type: Mammalian Expression
Growth in bacteria
  Bacterial resistance: Ampicillin, 100 μg/mL
  Growth temperature: 37°C
  Growth strain: DH5alpha
  Copy number: High Copy
Gene/Insert
  Gene/Insert name: Gabra6
  Species: M. musculus (mouse)
  Insert size (bp): 694
  GenBank ID: NM_001099641.2
  Entrez Gene: Gabra6 (a.k.a. GABA-ARalpha6, Gabr, Gabra-6, al, alpha6)
  Promoter: CMV
  Tag / fusion protein: HA (C terminal on backbone)
  Cloning method: Ligation Independent Cloning
  Sequencing primers: 5′ GTTTTCTTCCGCCAGACTTGGACTG
Terms and licenses: Academic/Nonprofit Terms; Industry Terms: Not Available to Industry
How to cite: pCMV-GABARα6N-HA was a gift from Huda Zoghbi (Addgene plasmid # 128111 ; http://n2t.net/addgene:128111 ; RRID:Addgene_128111)
